Addgene plasmid #74802: pGWB408
Purpose: (Empty Backbone) Gateway cloning compatible binary vector for C-terminal fusion with 6xHis (CaMV35S promoter).
Depositing lab: Tsuyoshi Nakagawa. Depositing organization: Shimane University. Publication: Improved Gateway binary vectors: high-performance vectors for creation of fusion constructs in transgenic analysis of plants. Nakagawa T, Suzuki T, Murata S, Nakamura S, Hino T, Maeo K, Tabata R, Kawai T, Tanaka K, Niwa Y, Watanabe Y, Nakamura K, Kimura T, Ishiguro S. Biosci Biotechnol Biochem. 2007 Aug;71(8):2095-100. Epub 2007 Aug 7. 10.1271/bbb.70216 PubMed 17690442.
Backbone
  Vector backbone: pPZP221
  Backbone manufacturer: Hajdukiewicz P., Svab Z. and Maliga P.
  Backbone size (bp): 8500
  Modifications to backbone: gentamycin-resistant marker was removed and kanamycin-resistant marker (NOS promoter:NPTII:NOS terminator) was inserted.
  Vector type: Plant Expression
  Promoter: CaMV35S
  Selectable markers: Kanamycin
Growth in bacteria
  Bacterial resistance: Chloramphenicol and Spectinomycin, 25 & 50 μg/mL
  Growth temperature: 37°C
  Growth strain: ccdB Survival
  Copy number: High Copy
Gene/Insert
  Cloning method: Gateway Cloning
Terms and licenses: Academic/Nonprofit Terms; Industry Terms: Not Available to Industry
How to cite: pGWB408 was a gift from Tsuyoshi Nakagawa (Addgene plasmid # 74802 ; http://n2t.net/addgene:74802 ; RRID:Addgene_74802)
