[The description below was written by a language model from this plasmid's Addgene catalogue record and pLannotate feature annotations shown in this document.]
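Description:
pGWB408 is an empty Gateway-compatible binary vector for plant expression, built on the pPZP221 backbone and intended for Agrobacterium-mediated transformation. The backbone carries a ColE1/pBR322-type origin with the bom mobilisation region for high-copy propagation in E. coli, together with the pVS1 oriV, RepA and StaA functions that support replication and stable maintenance in Agrobacterium. Bacterial selection is through an aadA spectinomycin/streptomycin resistance gene outside the T-DNA. Because the unrecombined Gateway cassette also carries a chloramphenicol resistance gene and the toxic ccdB gene, the empty vector is maintained under both antibiotics in a ccdB-tolerant strain.

Between the nopaline-type right and left T-DNA border repeats there are two units. The expression unit consists of the CaMV 35S promoter, an attR1–CmR–ccdB–attR2 destination cassette, a short sequence encoding a 6xHis tag (picked up by the annotation software as a fragment of a composite His-containing tag), and a NOS terminator. An LR recombination with an entry clone replaces the CmR/ccdB cassette with the gene of interest. If that open reading frame lacks a stop codon, it is expressed constitutively in plants as a C-terminal 6xHis fusion, and loss of ccdB provides counter-selection for recombinant clones. The second unit is the plant selectable marker, NOS promoter–NPTII–NOS terminator, which confers kanamycin resistance on transformed tissue. According to the record, it replaced the original gentamycin marker of pPZP221. Residual lacZα, MCS and lac promoter fragments are cloning remnants. The vector is typically used to generate transgenic plants that overexpress His-tagged proteins for detection or affinity purification.
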