Features (pLannotate 1.2.2; 32 found; start..end, strand, type, name):
     54..78      -  misc_feature   RB T-DNA repeat: right border repeat from nopaline C58 T-DNA
    144..298     -  CDS            lacZα (fragment): LacZα fragment of β-galactosidase; lacZ fragment
    301..321     -  misc_feature   MCS (fragment): pUC18/19 multiple cloning site
    812..1153    +  promoter       CaMV 35S promoter: strong constitutive promoter from cauliflower mosaic virus
   1179..1303    +  protein_bind   attR1: mutant version of attR; recombination site for the Gateway® LR reaction LR Clonase™
   1340..1370    +  promoter       lac UV5 promoter: E. coli lac promoter with an "up" mutation
   1395..1423    +  promoter       cat promoter (fragment): promoter of the E. coli cat gene encoding chloramphenicol acetyltransferase
   1424..2083    +  CDS            CmR: chloramphenicol acetyltransferase; cat; confers resistance to chloramphenicol
   2262..2420    +  CDS            ccdA (fragment): CCDA_ECO57 - Also known as H, letA. Experimental evidence at protein level: Swiss-Prot protein existence level 1. Antitoxin component of a type II toxin-antitoxin (TA) system which inhibits the post-segregational killing (PSK) of plasmid-free cells, also referred to as a plasmid addiction system. Binds to and blocks the activity of CcdB; will also remove bound CcdB protein from the CcdB-GyrA complex by forming a CcdA-CcdB complex, a process termed rejuvenation. Functions as a transcriptional corepressor for the ccdAB operon, repression also requires CcdB (By similarity). From Escherichia coli
   2425..2727    +  CDS            ccdB: CCDB_ECOLI - Also known as G, letB, letD. Experimental evidence at protein level: Swiss-Prot protein existence level 1. Toxic component of a type II toxin-antitoxin (TA) system, functioning in plasmid maintainence. Responsible for the post- segregational killing (PSK) of plasmid-free cells, also referred to as a plasmid addiction system. Half-life of over 2 hours. Cell killing by CcdB is accompanied by filamentation, defects in chromosome and plasmid segregation, defects in cell division, formation of anucleate cells, decreased DNA synthesis and plasmid loss. Interferes with the activity of DN
   2771..2895    -  protein_bind   attR2: mutant version of attR; recombination site for the Gateway® LR reaction LR Clonase™
   2906..2924    +  CDS            capTEV™ (fragment): composite tag for in vivo biotinylation, TEV protease cleavage, and 6xHis tagging
   2945..3197    +  terminator     NOS terminator: nopaline synthase terminator and poly(A) signal
   3253..3275    -  protein_bind   lac operator (fragment): The lac repressor binds to the lac operator to inhibit transcription in E. coli. This inhibition can be relieved by adding lactose or isopropyl-β-D-thiogalactopyranoside (IPTG). lac repressor encoded by lacI
   3279..3309    -  promoter       lac promoter: promoter for the E. coli lac operon
   3324..3345    -  protein_bind   CAP binding site: CAP binding activates transcription in the presence of cAMP. E. coli catabolite activator protein
   3379..3631    -  terminator     NOS terminator: nopaline synthase terminator and poly(A) signal
   3638..3844    -  CDS            ocd (fragment): OCD_AGRFC - Experimental evidence at protein level: Swiss-Prot protein existence level 1. Catalyzes the conversion of L-ornithine into L-proline with release of ammonia. Is involved in the utilization of nopaline, a catabolic pathway that proceeds through L-arginine and L-ornithine to L-proline. Nopaline is a predominant opine in plant cells transformed with Ti plasmid pTiC58. From Agrobacterium fabrum (strain C58 / ATCC 33970) (Agrobacterium tumefaciens (strain C58)).
   3851..4000    -  CDS            ble (fragment): BLE_KLEPN - Experimental evidence at protein level: Swiss-Prot protein existence level 1. Binding protein with a strong affinity to the bleomycin family of antibiotics. Binds to CL990; an antimitotic-antibiotic compound. From Klebsiella pneumoniae.
   4021..4815    -  CDS            NeoR/KanR: aminoglycoside phosphotransferase from Tn5; aph(3')-II (or nptII); confers resistance to neomycin, kanamycin, and G418 (Geneticin®)
   4836..5019    -  promoter       NOS promoter: nopaline synthase promoter NOS promoter
   5225..5249    -  misc_feature   LB T-DNA repeat: left border repeat from nopaline C58 T-DNA
   5508..5531    +  promoter       Pc promoter (fragment): intI1 (promoter lies within the coding sequence); class 1 integron promoter
   5707..5763    +  CDS            GmR (fragment): gentamycin acetyltransferase; aacC1; confers resistance to gentamycin
   5774..6561    +  CDS            SmR (fragment): aminoglycoside adenylyltransferase (Murphy, 1985); aadA; confers resistance to spectinomycin and streptomycin
   6807..7395    +  rep_origin     ori: high-copy-number ColE1/pMB1/pBR322/pUC origin of replication
   7581..7721    -  misc_feature   bom: basis of mobility region from pBR322
   7823..7862    -  CDS            rop (fragment): Rop protein, which maintains plasmids at low copy number; rop
   8065..8259    -  rep_origin     pVS1 oriV: origin of replication for the Pseudomonas plasmid pVS1 (Heeb et al., 2000)
   8325..9398    -  CDS            pVS1 RepA: replication protein from the Pseudomonas plasmid pVS1 (Heeb et al., 2000)
   9827..10456   -  CDS            pVS1 StaA: stability protein from the Pseudomonas plasmid pVS1 (Heeb et al., 2000)
  11016..11417   -  CDS            Y4CG_SINFN (fragment): Protein inferred from homology: Swiss-Prot protein existence level 3. From Sinorhizobium fredii (strain NBRC 101917 / NGR234).
>Addgene plasmid #74802 | pGWB408 | depositor full sequence | sequence record 141482 | pGWB408 sequence 11703 bps
TTTCACGCCCTTTTAAATATCCGATTATTCTAATAAACGCTCTTTTCTCTTAGGTTTACCCGCCAATATA
TCCTGTCAAACACTGATAGTTTAAACTGAAGGCGGGAAACGACAATCTGATCCAAGCTCAAGCTGCTCTA
GCATTCGCCATTCAGGCTGCGCAACTGTTGGGAAGGGCGATCGGTGCGGGCCTCTTCGCTATTACGCCAG
CTGGCGAAAGGGGGATGTGCTGCAAGGCGATTAAGTTGGGTAACGCCAGGGTTTTCCCAGTCACGACGTT
GTAAAACGACGGCCAGTGCCAAGCTTGCATGCCTGCAGGTCCCCAGATTAGCCTTTTCAATTTCAGAAAG
AATGCTAACCCACAGATGGTTAGAGAGGCTTACGCAGCAGGTCTCATCAAGACGATCTACCCGAGCAATA
ATCTCCAGGAAATCAAATACCTTCCCAAGAAGGTTAAAGATGCAGTCAAAAGATTCAGGACTAACTGCAT
CAAGAACACAGAGAAAGATATATTTCTCAAGATCAGAAGTACTATTCCAGTATGGACGATTCAAGGCTTG
CTTCACAAACCAAGGCAAGTAATAGAGATTGGAGTCTCTAAAAAGGTAGTTCCCACTGAATCAAAGGCCA
TGGAGTCAAAGATTCAAATAGAGGACCTAACAGAACTCGCCGTAAAGACTGGCGAACAGTTCATACAGAG
TCTCTTACGACTCAATGACAAGAAGAAAATCTTCGTCAACATGGTGGAGCACGACACACTTGTCTACTCC
AAAAATATCAAAGATACAGTCTCAGAAGACCAAAGGGCAATTGAGACTTTTCAACAAAGGGTAATATCCG
GAAACCTCCTCGGATTCCATTGCCCAGCTATCTGTCACTTTATTGTGAAGATAGTGGAAAAGGAAGGTGG
CTCCTACAAATGCCATCATTGCGATAAAGGAAAGGCCATCGTTGAAGATGCCTCTGCCGACAGTGGTCCC
AAAGATGGACCCCCACCCACGAGGAGCATCGTGGAAAAAGAAGACGTTCCAACCACGTCTTCAAAGCAAG
TGGATTGATGTGATATCTCCACTGACGTAAGGGATGACGCACAATCCCACTATCCTTCGCAAGACCCTTC
CTCTATATAAGGAAGTTCATTTCATTTGGAGAGAACACGGGGGACTCTAGAGTTATCAACAAGTTTGTAC
AAAAAAGCTGAACGAGAAACGTAAAATGATATAAATATCAATATATTAAATTAGATTTTGCATAAAAAAC
AGACTACATAATACTGTAAAACACAACATATCCAGTCACTATGGCGGCCCCTCGAGGGGCCGCATTAGGC
ACCCCAGGCTTTACACTTTATGCTTCCGGCTCGTATAATGTGTGGATTTTGAGTTAGGATCCGGCGAGAT
TTTCAGGAGCTAAGGAAGCTAAAATGGAGAAAAAAATCACTGGATATACCACCGTTGATATATCCCAATG
GCATCGTAAAGAACATTTTGAGGCATTTCAGTCAGTTGCTCAATGTACCTATAACCAGACCGTTCAGCTG
GATATTACGGCCTTTTTAAAGACCGTAAAGAAAAATAAGCACAAGTTTTATCCGGCCTTTATTCACATTC
TTGCCCGCCTGATGAATGCTCATCCGGAATTCCGTATGGCAATGAAAGACGGTGAGCTGGTGATATGGGA
TAGTGTTCACCCTTGTTACACCGTTTTCCATGAGCAAACTGAAACGTTTTCATCGCTCTGGAGTGAATAC
CACGACGATTTCCGGCAGTTTCTACACATATATTCGCAAGATGTGGCGTGTTACGGTGAAAACCTGGCCT
ATTTCCCTAAAGGGTTTATTGAGAATATGTTTTTCGTCTCAGCCAATCCCTGGGTGAGTTTCACCAGTTT
TGATTTAAACGTGGCCAATATGGACAACTTCTTCGCCCCCGTTTTCACCATGGGCAAATATTATACGCAA
GGCGACAAGGTGCTGATGCCGCTGGCGATTCAGGTTCATCATGCCGTCTGTGATGGCTTCCATGTCGGCA
GAATGCTTAATGAATTACAACAGTACTGCGATGAGTGGCAGGGCGGGGCGTAAAGATCTGGATCCGGCTT
ACTAAAAGCCAGATAACAGTATGCGTATTTGCGCGCTGATTTTTGCGGTATAAGAATATATACTGATATG
TATACCCGAAGTATGTCAAAAAGAGGTGTGCTATGAAGCAGCGTATTACAGTGACAGTTGACAGCGACAG
CTATCAGTTGCTCAAGGCATATATGATGTCAATATCTCCGGTCTGGTAAGCACAACCATGCAGAATGAAG
CCCGTCGTCTGCGTGCCGAACGCTGGAAAGCGGAAAATCAGGAAGGGATGGCTGAGGTCGCCCGGTTTAT
TGAAATGAACGGCTCTTTTGCTGACGAGAACAGGGACTGGTGAAATGCAGTTTAAGGTTTACACCTATAA
AAGAGAGAGCCGTTATCGTCTGTTTGTGGATGTACAGAGTGATATTATTGACACGCCCGGGCGACGGATG
GTGATCCCCCTGGCCAGTGCACGTCTGCTGTCAGATAAAGTCTCCCGTGAACTTTACCCGGTGGTGCATA
TCGGGGATGAAAGCTGGCGCATGATGACCACCGATATGGCCAGTGTGCCGGTCTCCGTTATCGGGGAAGA
AGTGGCTGATCTCAGCCACCGCGAAAATGACATCAAAAACGCCATTAACCTGATGTTCTGGGGAATATAA
ATGTCAGGCTCCCTTATACACAGCCAGTCTGCAGGTCGACCATAGTGACTGGATATGTTGTGTTTTACAG
TATTATGTAGTCTGTTTTTTATGCAAAATCTAATTTAATATATTGATATTTATATCATTTTACGTTTCTC
GTTCAGCTTTCTTGTACAAAGTGGTTGATAACAGCCATCATCATCATCATCATGCTTAGAGCTCGAATTT
CCCCGATCGTTCAAACATTTGGCAATAAAGTTTCTTAAGATTGAATCCTGTTGCCGGTCTTGCGATGATT
ATCATATAATTTCTGTTGAATTACGTTAAGCATGTAATAATTAACATGTAATGCATGACGTTATTTATGA
GATGGGTTTTTATGATTAGAGTCCCGCAATTATACATTTAATACGCGATAGAAAACAAAATATAGCGCGC
AAACTAGGATAAATTATCGCGCGCGGTGTCATCTATGTTACTAGATCGGGAATTGGTTCCGGAACCAATT
CGTAATCATGGTCATAGCTGTTTCCTGTGTGAAATTGTTATCCGCTCACAATTCCACACAACATACGAGC
CGGAAGCATAAAGTGTAAAGCCTGGGGTGCCTAATGAGTGAGCTAACTCACATTAGGCTGAATTAGGCGC
GCCTATTTCTGAATTCCCGATCTAGTAACATAGATGACACCGCGCGCGATAATTTATCCTAGTTTGCGCG
CTATATTTTGTTTTCTATCGCGTATTAAATGTATAATTGCGGGACTCTAATCATAAAAACCCATCTCATA
AATAACGTCATGCATTACATGTTAATTATTACATGCTTAACGTAATTCAACAGAAATTATATGATAATCA
TCGCAAGACCGGCAACAGGATTCAATCTTAAGAAACTTTATTGCCAAATGTTTGAACGATCGGGGATCAT
CCGGGTCTGTGGCGGGAACTCCACGAAAATATCCGAACGCAGCAAGATATCGCGGTGCATCTCGGTCTTG
CCTGGGCAGTCGCCGCCGACGCCGTTGATGTGGACGCCGGGCCCGATCATATTGTCGCTCAGGATCGTGG
CGTTGTGCTTGTCGGCCGTTGCTGTCGTAATGATATCGGCACCTTCGACCGCCTGTTCCGCAGAGATCCC
GTGGGCGAAGAACTCCAGCATGAGATCCCCGCGCTGGAGGATCATCCAGCCGGCGTCCCGGAAAACGATT
CCGAAGCCCAACCTTTCATAGAAGGCGGCGGTGGAATCGAAATCTCGTGATGGCAGGTTGGGCGTCGCTT
GGTCGGTCATTTCGAACCCCAGAGTCCCGCTCAGAAGAACTCGTCAAGAAGGCGATAGAAGGCGATGCGC
TGCGAATCGGGAGCGGCGATACCGTAAAGCACGAGGAAGCGGTCAGCCCATTCGCCGCCAAGCTCTTCAG
CAATATCACGGGTAGCCAACGCTATGTCCTGATAGCGGTCCGCCACACCCAGCCGGCCACAGTCGATGAA
TCCAGAAAAGCGGCCATTTTCCACCATGATATTCGGCAAGCAGGCATCGCCATGGGTCACGACGAGATCA
TCGCCGTCGGGCATGCGCGCCTTGAGCCTGGCGAACAGTTCGGCTGGCGCGAGCCCCTGATGCTCTTCGT
CCAGATCATCCTGATCGACAAGACCGGCTTCCATCCGAGTACGTGCTCGCTCGATGCGATGTTTCGCTTG
GTGGTCGAATGGGCAGGTAGCCGGATCAAGCGTATGCAGCCGCCGCATTGCATCAGCCATGATGGATACT
TTCTCGGCAGGAGCAAGGTGAGATGACAGGAGATCCTGCCCCGGCACTTCGCCCAATAGCAGCCAGTCCC
TTCCCGCTTCAGTGACAACGTCGAGCACAGCTGCGCAAGGAACGCCCGTCGTGGCCAGCCACGATAGCCG
CGCTGCCTCGTCCTGCAGTTCATTCAGGGCACCGGACAGGTCGGTCTTGACAAAAAGAACCGGGCGCCCC
TGCGCTGACAGCCGGAACACGGCGGCATCAGAGCAGCCGATTGTCTGTTGTGCCCAGTCATAGCCGAATA
GCCTCTCCACCCAAGCGGCCGGAGAACCTGCGTGCAATCCATCTTGTTCAATCATGCGAAACGATCCAGA
TCCGGTGCAGATTATTTGGATTGAGAGTGAATATGAGACTCTAATTGGATACCGAGGGGAATTTATGGAA
CGTCAGTGGAGCATTTTTGACAAGAAATATTTGCTAGCTGATAGTGACCTTAGGCGACTTTTGAACGCGC
AATAATGGTTTCTGACGTATGTGCTTAGCTCATTAAACTCCAGAAACCCGCGGCTGAGTGGCTCCTTCAA
CGTTGCGGTTCTGTCAGTTCCAAACGTAAAACGGCTTGTCCCGCGTCATCGGCGGGGGTCATAACGTGAC
TCCCTTAATTCTCCGCTCATGATGAATTCAGAAATAAATTCAGCCTAATTCGGCGTTAATTCAGTACATT
AAAAACGTCCGCAATGTGTTATTAAGTTGTCTAAGCGTCAATTTGTTTACACCACAATATATCCTGCCAC
CAGCCAGCCAACAGCTCCCCGACCGGCAGCTCGGCACAAAATCACCACTCGATACAGGCAGCCCATCAGT
CCGGGACGGCGTCAGCGGGAGAGCCGTTGTAAGGCGGCAGACTTTGCTCATGTTACCGATGCTATTCGGA
AGAACGGCAACTAAGCTGCCGGGTTTGAAACACGGATGATCTCGCGGAGGGTAGCATGTTGATTGTAACG
ATGACAGAGCGTTGCTGCCTGTGATCAATTCGGGCACGAACCCAGTGGACATAAGCCTGTTCGGTTCGTA
AGCTGTAATGCAAGTAGCGTATGCGCTCACGCAACTGGTCCAGAACCTTGACCGAACGCAGCGGTGGTAA
CGGCGCAGTGGCGGTTTTCATGGCTTGTTATGACTGTTTTTTTGGGGTACAGTCTATGCCTCGGGCATCC
AAGCAGCAAGCGCGTTACGCCGTGGGTCGATGTTTGATGTTATGGAGCAGCAACGATGTTACGCAGCAGG
GCAGTCGCCCTAAAACAAAGTTAAACATCATGGGGGAAGCGGTGATCGCCGAAGTATCGACTCAACTATC
AGAGGTAGTTGGCGTCATCGAGCGCCATCTCGAACCGACGTTGCTGGCCGTACATTTGTACGGCTCCGCA
GTGGATGGCGGCCTGAAGCCACACAGTGATATTGATTTGCTGGTTACGGTGACCGTAAGGCTTGATGAAA
CAACGCGGCGAGCTTTGATCAACGACCTTTTGGAAACTTCGGCTTCCCCTGGAGAGAGCGAGATTCTCCG
CGCTGTAGAAGTCACCATTGTTGTGCACGACGACATCATTCCGTGGCGTTATCCAGCTAAGCGCGAACTG
CAATTTGGAGAATGGCAGCGCAATGACATTCTTGCAGGTATCTTCGAGCCAGCCACGATCGACATTGATC
TGGCTATCTTGCTGACAAAAGCAAGAGAACATAGCGTTGCCTTGGTAGGTCCAGCGGCGGAGGAACTCTT
TGATCCGGTTCCTGAACAGGATCTATTTGAGGCGCTAAATGAAACCTTAACGCTATGGAACTCGCCGCCC
GACTGGGCTGGCGATGAGCGAAATGTAGTGCTTACGTTGTCCCGCATTTGGTACAGCGCAGTAACCGGCA
AAATCGCGCCGAAGGATGTCGCTGCCGACTGGGCAATGGAGCGCCTGCCGGCCCAGTATCAGCCCGTCAT
ACTTGAAGCTAGACAGGCTTATCTTGGACAAGAAGAAGATCGCTTGGCCTCGCGCGCAGATCAGTTGGAA
GAATTTGTCCACTACGTGAAAGGCGAGATCACCAAGGTAGTCGGCAAATAATGTCTAGCTAGAAATTCGT
TCAAGCCGACGCCGCTTCGCGGCGCGGCTTAACTCAAGCGTTAGATGCACTAAGCACATAATTGCTCACA
GCCAAACTATCAGGTCAAGTCTGCTTTTATTATTTTTAAGCGTGCATAATAAGCCCTACACAAATTGGGA
GATATATCATGCATGACCAAAATCCCTTAACGTGAGTTTTCGTTCCACTGAGCGTCAGACCCCGTAGAAA
AGATCAAAGGATCTTCTTGAGATCCTTTTTTTCTGCGCGTAATCTGCTGCTTGCAAACAAAAAAACCACC
GCTACCAGCGGTGGTTTGTTTGCCGGATCAAGAGCTACCAACTCTTTTTCCGAAGGTAACTGGCTTCAGC
AGAGCGCAGATACCAAATACTGTCCTTCTAGTGTAGCCGTAGTTAGGCCACCACTTCAAGAACTCTGTAG
CACCGCCTACATACCTCGCTCTGCTAATCCTGTTACCAGTGGCTGCTGCCAGTGGCGATAAGTCGTGTCT
TACCGGGTTGGACTCAAGACGATAGTTACCGGATAAGGCGCAGCGGTCGGGCTGAACGGGGGGTTCGTGC
ACACAGCCCAGCTTGGAGCGAACGACCTACACCGAACTGAGATACCTACAGCGTGAGCTATGAGAAAGCG
CCACGCTTCCCGAAGGGAGAAAGGCGGACAGGTATCCGGTAAGCGGCAGGGTCGGAACAGGAGAGCGCAC
GAGGGAGCTTCCAGGGGGAAACGCCTGGTATCTTTATAGTCCTGTCGGGTTTCGCCACCTCTGACTTGAG
CGTCGATTTTTGTGATGCTCGTCAGGGGGGCGGAGCCTATGGAAAAACGCCAGCAACGCGGCCTTTTTAC
GGTTCCTGGCCTTTTGCTGGCCTTTTGCTCACATGTTCTTTCCTGCGTTATCCCCTGATTCTGTGGATAA
CCGTATTACCGCCTTTGAGTGAGCTGATACCGCTCGCCGCAGCCGAACGACCGAGCGCAGCGAGTCAGTG
AGCGAGGAAGCGGAAGAGCGCCTGATGCGGTATTTTCTCCTTACGCATCTGTGCGGTATTTCACACCGCA
TATGGTGCACTCTCAGTACAATCTGCTCTGATGCCGCATAGTTAAGCCAGTATACACTCCGCTATCGCTA
CGTGACTGGGTCATGGCTGCGCCCCGACACCCGCCAACACCCGCTGACGCGCCCTGACGGGCTTGTCTGC
TCCCGGCATCCGCTTACAGACAAGCTGTGACCGTCTCCGGGAGCTGCATGTGTCAGAGGTTTTCACCGTC
ATCACCGAAACGCGCGAGGCAGGGTGCCTTGATGTGGGCGCCGGCGGTCGAGTGGCGACGGCGCGGCTTG
TCCGCGCCCTGGTAGATTGCCTGGCCGTAGGCCAGCCATTTTTGAGCGGCCAGCGGCCGCGATAGGCCGA
CGCGAAGCGGCGGGGCGTAGGGAGCGCAGCGACCGAAGGGTAGGCGCTTTTTGCAGCTCTTCGGCTGTGC
GCTGGCCAGACAGTTATGCACAGGCCAGGCGGGTTTTAAGAGTTTTAATAAGTTTTAAAGAGTTTTAGGC
GGAAAAATCGCCTTTTTTCTCTTTTATATCAGTCACTTACATGTGTGACCGGTTCCCAATGTACGGCTTT
GGGTTCCCAATGTACGGGTTCCGGTTCCCAATGTACGGCTTTGGGTTCCCAATGTACGTGCTATCCACAG
GAAAGAGACCTTTTCGACCTTTTTCCCCTGCTAGGGCAATTTGCCCTAGCATCTGCTCCGTACATTAGGA
ACCGGCGGATGCTTCGCCCTCGATCAGGTTGCGGTAGCGCATGACTAGGATCGGGCCAGCCTGCCCCGCC
TCCTCCTTCAAATCGTACTCCGGCAGGTCATTTGACCCGATCAGCTTGCGCACGGTGAAACAGAACTTCT
TGAACTCTCCGGCGCTGCCACTGCGTTCGTAGATCGTCTTGAACAACCATCTGGCTTCTGCCTTGCCTGC
GGCGCGGCGTGCCAGGCGGTAGAGAAAACGGCCGATGCCGGGATCGATCAAAAAGTAATCGGGGTGAACC
GTCAGCACGTCCGGGTTCTTGCCTTCTGTGATCTCGCGGTACATCCAATCAGCTAGCTCGATCTCGATGT
ACTCCGGCCGCCCGGTTTCGCTCTTTACGATCTTGTAGCGGCTAATCAAGGCTTCACCCTCGGATACCGT
CACCAGGCGGCCGTTCTTGGCCTTCTTCGTACGCTGCATGGCAACGTGCGTGGTGTTTAACCGAATGCAG
GTTTCTACCAGGTCGTCTTTCTGCTTTCCGCCATCGGCTCGCCGGCAGAACTTGAGTACGTCCGCAACGT
GTGGACGGAACACGCGGCCGGGCTTGTCTCCCTTCCCTTCCCGGTATCGGTTCATGGATTCGGTTAGATG
GGAAACCGCCATCAGTACCAGGTCGTAATCCCACACACTGGCCATGCCGGCCGGCCCTGCGGAAACCTCT
ACGTGCCCGTCTGGAAGCTCGTAGCGGATCACCTCGCCAGCTCGTCGGTCACGCTTCGACAGACGGAAAA
CGGCCACGTCCATGATGCTGCGACTATCGCGGGTGCCCACGTCATAGAGCATCGGAACGAAAAAATCTGG
TTGCTCGTCGCCCTTGGGCGGCTTCCTAATCGACGGCGCACCGGCTGCCGGCGGTTGCCGGGATTCTTTG
CGGATTCGATCAGCGGCCGCTTGCCACGATTCACCGGGGCGTGCTTCTGCCTCGATGCGTTGCCGCTGGG
CGGCCTGCGCGGCCTTCAACTTCTCCACCAGGTCATCACCCAGCGCCGCGCCGATTTGTACCGGGCCGGA
TGGTTTGCGACCGCTCACGCCGATTCCTCGGGCTTGGGGGTTCCAGTGCCATTGCAGGGCCGGCAGACAA
CCCAGCCGCTTACGCCTGGCCAACCGCCCGTTCCTCCACACATGGGGCATTCCACGGCGTCGGTGCCTGG
TTGTTCTTGATTTTCCATGCCGCCTCCTTTAGCCGCTAAAATTCATCTACTCATTTATTCATTTGCTCAT
TTACTCTGGTAGCTGCGCGATGTATTCAGATAGCAGCTCGGTAATGGTCTTGCCTTGGCGTACCGCGTAC
ATCTTCAGCTTGGTGTGATCCTCCGCCGGCAACTGAAAGTTGACCCGCTTCATGGCTGGCGTGTCTGCCA
GGCTGGCCAACGTTGCAGCCTTGCTGCTGCGTGCGCTCGGACGGCCGGCACTTAGCGTGTTTGTGCTTTT
GCTCATTTTCTCTTTACCTCATTAACTCAAATGAGTTTTGATTTAATTTCAGCGGCCAGCGCCTGGACCT
CGCGGGCAGCGTCGCCCTCGGGTTCTGATTCAAGAACGGTTGTGCCGGCGGCGGCAGTGCCTGGGTAGCT
CACGCGCTGCGTGATACGGGACTCAAGAATGGGCAGCTCGTACCCGGCCAGCGCCTCGGCAACCTCACCG
CCGATGCGCGTGCCTTTGATCGCCCGCGACACGACAAAGGCCGCTTGTAGCCTTCCATCCGTGACCTCAA
TGCGCTGCTTAACCAGCTCCACCAGGTCGGCGGTGGCCCATATGTCGTAAGGGCTTGGCTGCACCGGAAT
CAGCACGAAGTCGGCTGCCTTGATCGCGGACACAGCCAAGTCCGCCGCCTGGGGCGCTCCGTCGATCACT
ACGAAGTCGCGCCGGCCGATGGCCTTCACGTCGCGGTCAATCGTCGGGCGGTCGATGCCGACAACGGTTA
GCGGTTGATCTTCCCGCACGGCCGCCCAATCGCGGGCACTGCCCTGGGGATCGGAATCGACTAACAGAAC
ATCGGCCCCGGCGAGTTGCAGGGCGCGGGCTAGATGGGTTGCGATGGTCGTCTTGCCTGACCCGCCTTTC
TGGTTAAGTACAGCGATAACCTTCATGCGTTCCCCTTGCGTATTTGTTTATTTACTCATCGCATCATATA
CGCAGCGACCGCATGACGCAAGCTGTTTTACTCAAATACACATCACCTTTTTAGACGGCGGCGCTCGGTT
TCTTCAGCGGCCAAGCTGGCCGGCCAGGCCGCCAGCTTGGCATCAGACAAACCGGCCAGGATTTCATGCA
GCCGCACGGTTGAGACGTGCGCGGGCGGCTCGAACACGTACCCGGCCGCGATCATCTCCGCCTCGATCTC
TTCGGTAATGAAAAACGGTTCGTCCTGGCCGTCCTGGTGCGGTTTCATGCTTGTTCCTCTTGGCGTTCAT
TCTCGGCGGCCGCCAGGGCGTCGGCCTCGGTCAATGCGTCCTCACGGAAGGCACCGCGCCGCCTGGCCTC
GGTGGGCGTCACTTCCTCGCTGCGCTCAAGTGCGCGGTACAGGGTCGAGCGATGCACGCCAAGCAGTGCA
GCCGCCTCTTTCACGGTGCGGCCTTCCTGGTCGATCAGCTCGCGGGCGTGCGCGATCTGTGCCGGGGTGA
GGGTAGGGCGGGGGCCAAACTTCACGCCTCGGGCCTTGGCGGCCTCGCGCCCGCTCCGGGTGCGGTCGAT
GATTAGGGAACGCTCGAACTCGGCAATGCCGGCGAACACGGTCAACACCATGCGGCCGGCCGGCGTGGTG
GTGTCGGCCCACGGCTCTGCCAGGCTACGCAGGCCCGCGCCGGCCTCCTGGATGCGCTCGGCAATGTCCA
GTAGGTCGCGGGTGCTGCGGGCCAGGCGGTCTAGCCTGGTCACTGTCACAACGTCGCCAGGGCGTAGGTG
GTCAAGCATCCTGGCCAGCTCCGGGCGGTCGCGCCTGGTGCCGGTGATCTTCTCGGAAAACAGCTTGGTG
CAGCCGGCCGCGTGCAGTTCGGCCCGTTGGTTGGTCAAGTCCTGGTCGTCGGTGCTGACGCGGGCATAGC
CCAGCAGGCCAGCGGCGGCGCTCTTGTTCATGGCGTAATGTCTCCGGTTCTAGTCGCAAGTATTCTACTT
TATGCGACTAAAACACGCGACAAGAAAACGCCAGGAAAAGGGCAGGGCGGCAGCCTGTCGCGTAACTTAG
GACTTGTGCGACATGTCGTTTTCAGAAGACGGCTGCACTGAACGTCAGAAGCCGACTGCACTATAGCAGC
GGAGGGGTTGGATCAAAGTACTTTGATCCCGAGGGGAACCCTGTGGTTGGCATGCACATACAAATGGACG
AACGGATAAACCT
