>Addgene plasmid #74802 | pGWB408 | addgene partial sequence | sequence record 155904 | ccdB-Fwd 5'-GCATGATGACCACCGATATG-3'
AGTGGCTGATCTCAGCCACCGCGAAAATGACATCAAAAACGCCATTAACCTGATGTTCTGGGGAATATAA
ATGTCAGGCTCCCTTATACACAGCCAGTCTGCAGGTCGACCATAGTGACTGGATATGTTGTGTTTTACAG
TATTATGTAGTCTGTTTTTTATGCAAAATCTAATTTAATATATTGATATTTATATCATTTTACGTTTCTC
GTTCAGCTTTCTTGTACAAAGTGGTTGATAACAGCCATCATCATCATCATCATGCTTAGAGCTCGAATTT
CCCCGATCGTTCAAACATTTGGCAATAAAGTTTCTTAAGATTGAATCCTGTTGCCGGTCTTGCGATGATT
ATCATATAATTTCTGTTGAATTACGTTAAGCATG
